Addgene plasmid #236475: pAP-U2-4
Purpose: Plasmid for integration at the native URA3 locus with 3xmCherry under control of the ScACT1 promoter and 3xGFP under control of the ApTUB1 promoter.
Depositing lab: Daniel Lew. Depositing organization: Massachusetts Institute of Technology. Publication: Optimized vectors for genetic engineering of Aureobasidium pullulans. Colarusso AV, Williams AM, Gladfelter AS, Wirshing ACE, Lew DJ. Mol Biol Cell. 2025 Jun 1;36(6):mr5. doi: 10.1091/mbc.E25-02-0059. Epub 2025 Apr 9. PubMed 40202829.
Backbone
  Vector backbone: pBlueScript II SK (+)
  Backbone manufacturer: Stratagene
  Vector type: Yeast Expression
  Selectable markers: URA3
Growth in bacteria
  Bacterial resistance: Ampicillin, 100 μg/mL
  Growth temperature: 37°C
  Growth strain: DH5alpha
  Copy number: High Copy
Gene/Insert
  Gene/Insert name: scACT1p-3xmCherry apTUB1p-3xGFP
  Species: Aureobasidium pullulans
  Mutation: Codon optimized for A. pullulans
  Cloning method: Gibson Cloning
Terms and licenses: Academic/Nonprofit Terms; Industry Terms: Not Available to Industry
How to cite: pAP-U2-4 was a gift from Daniel Lew (Addgene plasmid # 236475 ; http://n2t.net/addgene:236475 ; RRID:Addgene_236475)
