[The description below was written by a language model from this plasmid's Addgene catalogue record and pLannotate feature annotations shown in this document.]
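Description:
pAP-U2-4 is a 12.5 kb integrating vector for the black yeast-like fungus Aureobasidium pullulans, built by Gibson assembly in the pBlueScript II SK(+) backbone. In E. coli it is maintained as a high-copy plasmid through the ColE1/pUC origin and selected with ampicillin via the β-lactamase gene. The backbone also retains the f1 origin, remnants of the lac promoter/lacZα region, and the flanking T3 and T7 promoters. No fungal replication origin is annotated, consistent with its stated design for integration at the native URA3 locus, with URA3 as the selectable marker in the fungus. The feature table detects a URA3 coding sequence matching the A. pullulans orotidine-5'-phosphate decarboxylase, followed by an Ashbya gossypii TEF terminator. An adjacent segment is scored as a fragment of S. cerevisiae URA3. Unannotated stretches on either side of the payload may carry the locus homology, but the record does not define the targeting arms.

The payload consists of two divergently oriented reporter cassettes, codon optimized for A. pullulans. On one strand, three tandem mCherry copies are, according to the catalogue entry, driven by the S. cerevisiae ACT1 promoter and end at a CYC1 terminator fragment. On the opposite strand, three tandem GFP copies (annotated as GFPmut3) are driven by the A. pullulans TUB1 promoter and end at the S. cerevisiae ADH1 terminator. The promoters themselves are not annotated, but they presumably lie in the roughly 0.9 kb gap between the two reporter arrays. Tripling each fluorescent protein raises the brightness per expressed molecule. The plasmid belongs to a vector toolkit for genetic engineering of A. pullulans and yields strains that stably express red and green cytoplasmic markers from a single defined locus. Such strains allow the activity of the two promoters to be compared.
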