Features (pLannotate 1.2.2; 22 found; start..end, strand, type, name):
      1..589     +  rep_origin     ori: high-copy-number ColE1/pMB1/pBR322/pUC origin of replication
    772..864     +  CDS            lacI (fragment): lac repressor; lacI; The lac repressor binds to the lac operator to inhibit transcription in E. coli. This inhibition can be relieved by adding lactose or isopropyl-β-D-thiogalactopyranoside (IPTG).
    877..898     +  protein_bind   CAP binding site: CAP binding activates transcription in the presence of cAMP. E. coli catabolite activator protein
    913..943     +  promoter       lac promoter: promoter for the E. coli lac operon
    947..969     +  protein_bind   lac operator (fragment): The lac repressor binds to the lac operator to inhibit transcription in E. coli. This inhibition can be relieved by adding lactose or isopropyl-β-D-thiogalactopyranoside (IPTG). lac repressor encoded by lacI
   1012..1030    +  promoter       T3 promoter: promoter for bacteriophage T3 RNA polymerase
   2396..2583    -  terminator     ADH1 terminator: S. cerevisiae ADH1; transcription terminator for the S. cerevisiae alcohol dehydrogenase 1 (ADH1) gene
   2601..3314    -  CDS            GFPmut3: GFPmut3 is a basic (constitutively fluorescent) green fluorescent protein published in 1996, derived from Aequorea victoria. It is reported to be a very rapidly-maturing weak dimer.
   3333..4046    -  CDS            GFPmut3: GFPmut3 is a basic (constitutively fluorescent) green fluorescent protein published in 1996, derived from Aequorea victoria. It is reported to be a very rapidly-maturing weak dimer.
   4065..4778    -  CDS            GFPmut3: GFPmut3 is a basic (constitutively fluorescent) green fluorescent protein published in 1996, derived from Aequorea victoria. It is reported to be a very rapidly-maturing weak dimer.
   5711..6418    +  CDS            mCherry: mCherry is a basic (constitutively fluorescent) red fluorescent protein published in 2004, derived from Discosoma sp.. It is reported to be a very rapidly-maturing monomer with low acid sensitivity.
   6437..7144    +  CDS            mCherry: mCherry is a basic (constitutively fluorescent) red fluorescent protein published in 2004, derived from Discosoma sp.. It is reported to be a very rapidly-maturing monomer with low acid sensitivity.
   7163..7870    +  CDS            mCherry: mCherry is a basic (constitutively fluorescent) red fluorescent protein published in 2004, derived from Discosoma sp.. It is reported to be a very rapidly-maturing monomer with low acid sensitivity.
   7905..8099    +  terminator     CYC1 terminator (fragment): S. cerevisiae CYC1; transcription terminator for CYC1
   8106..8303    -  terminator     TEF terminator: Ashbya gossypii TEF terminator
   8349..9179    -  CDS            URA3: PYRF_AURPU - Protein inferred from homology: Swiss-Prot protein existence level 3. From Aureobasidium pullulans (Black yeast) (Pullularia pullulans).
   9242..9523    -  CDS            URA3 (fragment): PYRF_YEAST - Experimental evidence at protein level: Swiss-Prot protein existence level 1. From Saccharomyces cerevisiae (strain ATCC 204508 / S288c) (Baker's yeast).
  10735..10753   -  promoter       T7 promoter: promoter for bacteriophage T7 RNA polymerase
  10761..10916   +  CDS            lacZα (fragment): LacZα fragment of β-galactosidase; lacZ fragment
  11018..11376   -  rep_origin     f1 ori (sequence partly withheld): f1 bacteriophage origin of replication; arrow indicates direction of (+) strand synthesis
  11403..11507   +  promoter       AmpR promoter: bla
  11508..12368   +  CDS            AmpR: β-lactamase; bla; confers resistance to ampicillin, carbenicillin, and related antibiotics
>Addgene plasmid #236475 | pAP-U2-4 | addgene full sequence | sequence record 468488 | Addgene NGS Result
TTGAGATCCTTTTTTTCTGCGCGTAATCTGCTGCTTGCAAACAAAAAAACCACCGCTACCAGCGGTGGTT
TGTTTGCCGGATCAAGAGCTACCAACTCTTTTTCCGAAGGTAACTGGCTTCAGCAGAGCGCAGATACCAA
ATACTGTTCTTCTAGTGTAGCCGTAGTTAGGCCACCACTTCAAGAACTCTGTAGCACCGCCTACATACCT
CGCTCTGCTAATCCTGTTACCAGTGGCTGCTGCCAGTGGCGATAAGTCGTGTCTTACCGGGTTGGACTCA
AGACGATAGTTACCGGATAAGGCGCAGCGGTCGGGCTGAACGGGGGGTTCGTGCACACAGCCCAGCTTGG
AGCGAACGACCTACACCGAACTGAGATACCTACAGCGTGAGCTATGAGAAAGCGCCACGCTTCCCGAAGG
GAGAAAGGCGGACAGGTATCCGGTAAGCGGCAGGGTCGGAACAGGAGAGCGCACGAGGGAGCTTCCAGGG
GGAAACGCCTGGTATCTTTATAGTCCTGTCGGGTTTCGCCACCTCTGACTTGAGCGTCGATTTTTGTGAT
GCTCGTCAGGGGGGCGGAGCCTATGGAAAAACGCCAGCAACGCGGCCTTTTTACGGTTCCTGGCCTTTTG
CTGGCCTTTTGCTCACATGTTCTTTCCTGCGTTATCCCCTGATTCTGTGGATAACCGTATTACCGCCTTT
GAGTGAGCTGATACCGCTCGCCGCAGCCGAACGACCGAGCGCAGCGAGTCAGTGAGCGAGGAAGCGGAAG
AGCGCCCAATACGCAAACCGCCTCTCCCCGCGCGTTGGCCGATTCATTAATGCAGCTGGCACGACAGGTT
TCCCGACTGGAAAGCGGGCAGTGAGCGCAACGCAATTAATGTGAGTTAGCTCACTCATTAGGCACCCCAG
GCTTTACACTTTATGCTTCCGGCTCGTATGTTGTGTGGAATTGTGAGCGGATAACAATTTCACACAGGAA
ACAGCTATGACCATGATTACGCCAAGCGCGCAATTAACCCTCACTAAAGGGAACAAAAGCTGGAGCTCCT
ATACACGTCTCGCGAGCGACAGTGTAAGCTGGGCTACGACTCCTCGCCCGAATGCGATTTGTTCCAATTG
GGTCAGACCATCAAATTCTTCAAACGTATCAACACTCTTTCCTTGCAAAGCACCATCTTTGCAACCTCAG
ATCCGCCTGAACCCTACGATGGCGACGTCCTAGATCTTGTCGACAGCTTCAAACAAGCTCCCGAGTATCA
GGTAGACAAAAACCATCATCACTGTGGCATTCGCACACGCATCCTGCCTCTATTAGATCTCTTGGTTCTT
GCTCTAGGTGAAGTCGGCGTATGTTGGTGGTGCTGGCAGGAGTGCAGACATGACTATGCTTGGTCAAAGG
TCAAGAAACCGTTGGTATGGAAGAAAGATTCTGCTGGAGCTAGCATGCACCAACACTACAAGAATCGACA
AGCTCAAAGTCATTTGTTCAAACATCTTGATACCAGAGACCTGTTCATGGCTAACGAGAGGCTTTGGGCA
GCCTAGACATAGCTCAACCACATATCCATAGTTTGACAGAATCGAAACCGAGCATAACATTGTTCTATCA
TACGGGTCACGTCCATATATCCTTATGGGCTTCCACTTGTTTGGACCGGCTTCTTGTAGAAGAGCAGAAT
GAAGTAGGTGATTGCAGGCGAGAGAGTGTTCAACAGCTATCGAGGCATAAAAGAGAAAGAGAGGGAGACG
CACTTTCAAAGCCCGCTTAACGCATGTTCACGCCTACGTCCCTTTCATCTTTTTTGATTCATTCACTCAA
ACCGGATCTTCGAATATGGTTTGCTTGTGATGTCTTCGTCACTGTTCTTAAATGGGTAGGCGATATCACC
CAATTCGTTCAGCGGCCTACAAGCTCTTCTCGCATGGTCGATCGTGAGTGCCGAATCTTGCAGCAAGTCT
TGCCGTTTCTCAATCATTGTGGAGCCCTCCGTATACAACACAAATCATCCGGACACATCAGGGACCAGCT
CGCTGATCAATCAAATCTTGTGCCGTGCGATCCGAACCATTGTTGGTAGTCAGCTCCCAAGGTCAATCGG
ACCAACTCATGAGTTGAGACGGAGGTAAAGTGATTATGAAGATGATGGTGATGATGGATGAATCCCAAGC
TGCTCTACACTTTTTTGTATCTTCACTCCAACATGCGCCTTGAAAAAGTAGTCCTCCAAATATGATCCTC
AATTCAGTTTCCAGTCTGTCCTCCGTATCGGAGGCTTCGATGTTTCCTGTCGGTTCCTGACCGTAGAAAA
GCACACATCCTCGTCCTGCCTGAACAATATCCCAGCTTCTCAAATGTCAGTGATATGTATTACCCTGTTA
TCCCTAGCGGATCTGCCGGTAGAGGTGTGGTCAATAAGAGCGACCTCATACTATACCTGAGAAAGCAACC
TGACCTACAGGAAAGAGTTACTCAAGAATAAGAATTTTCGTTTTAAAACCTAAGAGTCACTTTAAAATTT
GTATACACTTATTTTTTTTATAACTTATTTAATAATAAAAATCATAAATCATAAGAAATTCGCGGCGCCT
AGGATCCACCCTTGTAGAGCTCGTCCATGCCGTGGGTGATGCCGGCGGCGGTGACGAACTCGAGGAGGAC
CATGTGGTCGCGCTTCTCGTTAGGGTCCTTAGAGAGGGCAGATTGGGTAGAGAGGTAGTGGTTGTCAGGG
AGGAGGACAGGGCCGTCGCCGATAGGGGTGTTTTGTTGGTAGTGGTCGGCGAGTTGGACAGAGCCGTCCT
CGATGTTGTGGCGGATCTTGAAGTTGACCTTGATGCCGTTCTTTTGCTTGTCGGCCATGATGTAGACGTT
GTGAGAGTTGTAGTTGTACTCGAGCTTGTGGCCGAGGATGTTGCCGTCCTCCTTGAAGTCGATGCCCTTG
AGCTCGATGCGGTTGACGAGGGTGTCGCCCTCGAACTTGACCTCGGCGCGGGTCTTGTAGTTGCCGTCGT
CCTTGAAGAAGATGGTGCGCTCTTGGACGTAGCCCTCAGGCATGGCAGACTTGAAGAAGTCGTGTTGCTT
CATGTGGTCAGGGTAGCGGGCGAAGCATTGGACGCCGTAGCCGAAGGTGGTGACGAGGGTAGGCCAAGGG
ACAGGGAGCTTGCCGGTGGTGCAGATGAACTTGAGGGTGAGCTTGCCGTAGGTGGCGTCGCCCTCGCCCT
CGCCAGAGACAGAGAACTTGTGGCCGTTGACGTCGCCGTCGAGCTCGACGAGGATAGGGACGACGCCGGT
GAAGAGCTCCTCGCCCTTAGACATGCCAGCAGAGCCAGCAGACTTGTAGAGCTCGTCCATGCCGTGGGTG
ATGCCGGCGGCGGTGACGAACTCGAGGAGGACCATGTGGTCGCGCTTCTCGTTAGGGTCCTTAGAGAGGG
CAGATTGGGTAGAGAGGTAGTGGTTGTCAGGGAGGAGGACAGGGCCGTCGCCGATAGGGGTGTTTTGTTG
GTAGTGGTCGGCGAGTTGGACAGAGCCGTCCTCGATGTTGTGGCGGATCTTGAAGTTGACCTTGATGCCG
TTCTTTTGCTTGTCGGCCATGATGTAGACGTTGTGAGAGTTGTAGTTGTACTCGAGCTTGTGGCCGAGGA
TGTTGCCGTCCTCCTTGAAGTCGATGCCCTTGAGCTCGATGCGGTTGACGAGGGTGTCGCCCTCGAACTT
GACCTCGGCGCGGGTCTTGTAGTTGCCGTCGTCCTTGAAGAAGATGGTGCGCTCTTGGACGTAGCCCTCA
GGCATGGCAGACTTGAAGAAGTCGTGTTGCTTCATGTGGTCAGGGTAGCGGGCGAAGCATTGGACGCCGT
AGCCGAAGGTGGTGACGAGGGTAGGCCAAGGGACAGGGAGCTTGCCGGTGGTGCAGATGAACTTGAGGGT
GAGCTTGCCGTAGGTGGCGTCGCCCTCGCCCTCGCCAGAGACAGAGAACTTGTGGCCGTTGACGTCGCCG
TCGAGCTCGACGAGGATAGGGACGACGCCGGTGAAGAGCTCCTCGCCCTTAGACATGCCAGAGCCGCCAG
AGCCCTTGTAGAGCTCGTCCATGCCGTGGGTGATGCCGGCGGCGGTGACGAACTCGAGGAGGACCATGTG
GTCGCGCTTCTCGTTAGGGTCCTTAGAGAGGGCAGATTGGGTAGAGAGGTAGTGGTTGTCAGGGAGGAGG
ACAGGGCCGTCGCCGATAGGGGTGTTTTGTTGGTAGTGGTCGGCGAGTTGGACAGAGCCGTCCTCGATGT
TGTGGCGGATCTTGAAGTTGACCTTGATGCCGTTCTTTTGCTTGTCGGCCATGATGTAGACGTTGTGAGA
GTTGTAGTTGTACTCGAGCTTGTGGCCGAGGATGTTGCCGTCCTCCTTGAAGTCGATGCCCTTGAGCTCG
ATGCGGTTGACGAGGGTGTCGCCCTCGAACTTGACCTCGGCGCGGGTCTTGTAGTTGCCGTCGTCCTTGA
AGAAGATGGTGCGCTCTTGGACGTAGCCCTCAGGCATGGCAGACTTGAAGAAGTCGTGTTGCTTCATGTG
GTCAGGGTAGCGGGCGAAGCATTGGACGCCGTAGCCGAAGGTGGTGACGAGGGTAGGCCAAGGGACAGGG
AGCTTGCCGGTGGTGCAGATGAACTTGAGGGTGAGCTTGCCGTAGGTGGCGTCGCCCTCGCCCTCGCCAG
AGACAGAGAACTTGTGGCCGTTGACGTCGCCGTCGAGCTCGACGAGGATAGGGACGACGCCGGTGAAGAG
CTCCTCGCCCTTAGACATCTTAAGTTTGTCAAGAGAAGGGGAAGTGAGGAAAGCACGACCCTTCTTGTTG
TTGTTTACAGCTAGGGTCTTGGCGCACCTTCCCTCTTCAACCCGCTTCTTGCACCCCAGCCTCCAGCCAA
TGACCCGTCCAAGAAGCTATATCACTGCTGAGTCTGCCTAACTGATTCTTGCAGACTGATTAATCACTCA
GATCGATGCTTCGACCGGGACATTTAATCAAATCTGTTCTTCTGCTGCCTCTGACCCATCGATGATGCTC
ATCCTGTCTATCTTGCTCTACACATGCTTCCTGGCCGCTCCTGCCATACCCAGCGCTGGGAACATATATA
CACAATTACAGTAACAATAACAAGAGGACAGATACTACCAAAATGTGTGGGGAAGCGGGTAAGCTGCCAC
AGCAATTAATGCACAACATTTAACCTACATTCTTCCTTATCGGATCTTCAAAACCCTTAAAAACATATGC
CTCACCCTAACATATTTTCCAATTAACCCTCAATATTTCTCTGTCACCCGGCCTCTATTTTCCATTTTCT
TCTTTACCCGCCACGCGTTTTTTTCTTTCAAATTTTTTTCTTCCTTCTTCTTTTTCTTCCACGTCCTCTT
GCATAAATAAATAAACCGTTTTGAAACCAAACTCGCCTCTCTCTCTCCTTTTTGAAATATTTTTGGGTTT
GTTTGATCCTTTCCTTCCCAATCTCTCTTGTTTAATATATATTCATTTATATCACGCTCTCTTTTTATCT
TCCTTTTTTTCCTCTCTCTTGTATTCTTCCTTCCCCTTTCTACTCAAACCAAGAAGAAAAAGAAAAGGTC
AATCTTTGTTAAAGAATAGGATCTTCTACTACATCAGCTTTTAGATTTTTCACGCTTACTGCTTTTTTCT
TCCCAAGATCGAAAATTTACTGAATTAACATTAATTAAACATGGTCTCTAAGGGCGAGGAGGACAACATG
GCCATCATCAAGGAGTTCATGCGCTTCAAGGTCCACATGGAGGGCTCTGTCAACGGCCACGAGTTCGAGA
TCGAGGGCGAGGGCGAGGGCCGCCCTTACGAGGGCACCCAAACCGCCAAGCTCAAGGTCACCAAGGGCGG
CCCTCTCCCTTTCGCCTGGGACATCCTCTCTCCTCAATTCATGTACGGCTCTAAGGCCTACGTCAAGCAC
CCTGCCGACATCCCTGACTACCTCAAGCTCTCTTTCCCTGAGGGCTTCAAGTGGGAGCGCGTCATGAACT
TCGAGGACGGCGGCGTCGTCACCGTCACCCAAGACTCTTCTCTCCAAGACGGCGAGTTCATCTACAAGGT
CAAGCTCCGCGGCACCAACTTCCCTTCTGACGGCCCTGTCATGCAAAAGAAGACCATGGGCTGGGAGGCC
TCTTCTGAGCGCATGTACCCTGAGGACGGCGCCCTCAAGGGCGAGATCAAGCAACGCCTCAAGCTCAAGG
ACGGCGGCCACTACGACGCCGAGGTCAAGACCACCTACAAGGCCAAGAAGCCTGTCCAACTCCCTGGCGC
CTACAACGTCAACATCAAGCTCGACATCACCTCTCACAACGAGGACTACACCATCGTCGAGCAATACGAG
CGCGCCGAGGGCCGCCACTCTACCGGCGGCATGGACGAGCTCTACAAGGGCTCTGGCGGCTCTGGCATGG
TCTCTAAGGGCGAGGAGGACAACATGGCCATCATCAAGGAGTTCATGCGCTTCAAGGTCCACATGGAGGG
CTCTGTCAACGGCCACGAGTTCGAGATCGAGGGCGAGGGCGAGGGCCGCCCTTACGAGGGCACCCAAACC
GCCAAGCTCAAGGTCACCAAGGGCGGCCCTCTCCCTTTCGCCTGGGACATCCTCTCTCCTCAATTCATGT
ACGGCTCTAAGGCCTACGTCAAGCACCCTGCCGACATCCCTGACTACCTCAAGCTCTCTTTCCCTGAGGG
CTTCAAGTGGGAGCGCGTCATGAACTTCGAGGACGGCGGCGTCGTCACCGTCACCCAAGACTCTTCTCTC
CAAGACGGCGAGTTCATCTACAAGGTCAAGCTCCGCGGCACCAACTTCCCTTCTGACGGCCCTGTCATGC
AAAAGAAGACCATGGGCTGGGAGGCCTCTTCTGAGCGCATGTACCCTGAGGACGGCGCCCTCAAGGGCGA
GATCAAGCAACGCCTCAAGCTCAAGGACGGCGGCCACTACGACGCCGAGGTCAAGACCACCTACAAGGCC
AAGAAGCCTGTCCAACTCCCTGGCGCCTACAACGTCAACATCAAGCTCGACATCACCTCTCACAACGAGG
ACTACACCATCGTCGAGCAATACGAGCGCGCCGAGGGCCGCCACTCTACCGGCGGCATGGACGAGCTCTA
CAAGTCTGCTGGCTCTGCTGGCATGGTCTCTAAGGGCGAGGAGGACAACATGGCCATCATCAAGGAGTTC
ATGCGCTTCAAGGTCCACATGGAGGGCTCTGTCAACGGCCACGAGTTCGAGATCGAGGGCGAGGGCGAGG
GCCGCCCTTACGAGGGCACCCAAACCGCCAAGCTCAAGGTCACCAAGGGCGGCCCTCTCCCTTTCGCCTG
GGACATCCTCTCTCCTCAATTCATGTACGGCTCTAAGGCCTACGTCAAGCACCCTGCCGACATCCCTGAC
TACCTCAAGCTCTCTTTCCCTGAGGGCTTCAAGTGGGAGCGCGTCATGAACTTCGAGGACGGCGGCGTCG
TCACCGTCACCCAAGACTCTTCTCTCCAAGACGGCGAGTTCATCTACAAGGTCAAGCTCCGCGGCACCAA
CTTCCCTTCTGACGGCCCTGTCATGCAAAAGAAGACCATGGGCTGGGAGGCCTCTTCTGAGCGCATGTAC
CCTGAGGACGGCGCCCTCAAGGGCGAGATCAAGCAACGCCTCAAGCTCAAGGACGGCGGCCACTACGACG
CCGAGGTCAAGACCACCTACAAGGCCAAGAAGCCTGTCCAACTCCCTGGCGCCTACAACGTCAACATCAA
GCTCGACATCACCTCTCACAACGAGGACTACACCATCGTCGAGCAATACGAGCGCGCCGAGGGCCGCCAC
TCTACCGGCGGCATGGACGAGCTCTACAAGAGTTAACAATCAGGCCCCTTTTCCTTTGTCGATATCATGT
AATTAGTTATGTCACGCTTACATTCACGCCCTCCTCCCACATCCGCTCTAACCGAAAAGGAAGGAGTTAG
ACAACCTGAAGTCTAGGTCCCTATTTATTTTTTTTAATAGTTATGTTAGTATTAAGAACGTTATTTATAT
TTCAAATTTTTCTTTTTTTTCTGTACAAACGCGTGTACGCATGTAACATCCCGGGCAGTATAGCGACCAG
CATTCACATACGATTGACGCATGATATTACTTTCTGCGCACTTAACTTCGCATCTGGGCAGATGATGTCG
AGGCGAAAAAAAATATAAATCACGCTAACATTTGATTAAAATAGAACAACTACAATATAAAAAAACTATA
CAAATGACAAGTTCTTGAAAACAAGAATCTTTTTATTGTCAGTGAATTCTCACCTGCTACCTTTTGTTGC
AGTAGCAGCGCCAATTCTCCCCTCGTATGCCTTCCATGCTCTGACTCTGTATTCCTCGGCCTTGGCCCTC
TTATCTTGAGCACCGTAGACACCGCGGCCGACAATGATGATGTCGGTGCCAGCTTCGCCGATGACCTTTT
CCGGAGTGTTGTACTGTTGGCCGAGACCATCTCCAGTGGCGCCAATCTGGACGCCAGGAGTCATGGTGAT
GAAATTGTCACCAGGCTGCTCATTGAGAGTGCGTTGTGCGATGAAGCCCATGACGAACTCCGGGTTCTTG
CGTGCTTCCACAACACATTGTTCAGTGTATGAGCCAGTCATCAAGTTGCCTGCACTGCTCATCTCTGCGA
GGATCAGCAAGCTTCGGAGGAGAGGGGGCTCTCCGAGGCGGGCCAAAGCAGACGATTCTTGACCAGCCGA
GCCGGCGCTGATGGACGAAATAGAATCGTTGGGGCCACCGTGGTGGTTTGGCGTAGGCTGGGGTGAGATG
CTTTCTGTCTTGGTGCTGATAGTGGTAGATACGGAAACGACGCTTGGCTTGCGACCAGTGGGGTCACTGT
ATGTAGACAATTGGTTGGAGTCATCGTCGCTCGAGAGTCTGTCGAGATCGTCTGAGTCTTCGTGGTGAGA
CAGTGCAGGCGAGTCTACTTCGTCGCTGTCGTCCATGTATGAGGGAACGGGCGAGGCCGAGATGGAAGTG
GTGACAGCAGTGTTGAGAGAACTGACGGCATCGTGGGCGGCTTGCGAGAGAGCAGTGATGATGGCGGGGC
CAGGGAAGATGTGGGCATTGATGATATTGGCCCAGCGAACGATCTGCAGAGGGCCGGCAGTGAACTGCTT
TTGCACGGTACCTGCAAGAAGCTGTGTCAGTGGTCGGTGATTGGAAGACACGGGTGGGGCAGGCACCTAC
TGCCAATGTCGCCAAACTTGCGGTCCTCGAAGACGAGGAAGTGCTTCTTGGCAGCAATCTCTTTCAGGCC
CTCGATGGTGCGAGGGCCAAAGTCATTAATGATGTCGGCGTGTGTCTTGAGCATGCATATTGAGTCGCCG
ACCTCTTCGGCGAGTTGCAGCAGCTCTCTGGTTGTCGACACATCTGCCGAGACACAGAGATTTGTCTGCT
TCGCTGCGATCAATCGTAGGAGGTACGAGGCGACCGGTGATGTCTTGGGCAGCGAGGCTCGCTCCTGGTA
TGACTGGGTGATTGTTGCGTGACGGGACATTGCGGGCGTCGACGTCGAGCGAGACTTTGTGGGAGTGTGG
GAGGTGCGTGGACGAAGCCGGTCAAGAGATGCGGGAGGCTGGGCGACTGGGTAGCTGTCGAATAGCTATG
GATCAAGGCAATTGAGAGGGAAGGATGCTTGTACGCAAGAAGCACCAGATGGGAAGTTGCAAGCAAAATG
TTAAATGACGACCGAGGAGCACCAGCCCAGACCACTGAGAGCAGTCGAGATTTTGCGCCGAGCAAGTCAA
AGCGAGAGGACACGGCCGGAGATGTGCAGTACACAATCACAAGTCAACAAGTCAACAAGTCAACAAGTCA
ACAAGCCACAACTCAAGGACGGTCAGGCTGGGGGAGGCTCTGGCAGTTGGGAAAGGAAAGCAGCAAAGAG
CGAGGCTGCTGTCTACATGTCCATCTTTATGCTTCCTTCTGACAAGCAGCGTGCGGGAGCCAGTTTCGCT
CTTCCGACTCCTGCCACCTGCCATTGCTGCTCAAAAGCCTCCAGAGGTGGGGTGGGACCCGAGGGCTTCG
GATGCTGCTTGAAACCTGCCGCTGCTGCATATTCGAGGCCGCAAGTGTCCACCAAAACACAAGACTCTGC
TTGACCGCAGTCGCACGCCAATGCAGGGTCTAGGGCCATTGACAGGTAGTGCACTGCGACCTCAGAGACC
ACCTCTGCTCGGATTCGCTCTTCCCCGTCTATCGCAGCCCTGCTAGCGATCCCTGCATCCATCAACACTC
CTCTTCACTGTCTGCACCTTCCTGATCTTGACTCTGAACTGCCTGAGAACACTCCACTCTTCGGAGTCTT
CCTTGCCAGCCCAAGCCAAGCCATGTAAATCCTTTCTAGGCCAGTCCCAACGACACCCGTGTGGGTCGCA
GCAGCTTCCGGTCCGCGAGACGTGCATGGAGGAAGCTCGTCAATTCCTGCCCCCGCTTGTCGCTCAACTT
GTCCCTCCGCAGCTCTCGGTTTGCGACTCTGCGCCCGTTTCGTTTTGCCTTTATGCTTGCTGTCGAAGAC
CTGGAGATCTTCAACAATCATGCGCCGGCTTCAGCTCCTCTGTGCCTTGCAGCAAGGGCGAGCTTGTTAG
ATTGCCTGTTCTGTGCCACCGCAGGGGGAACATCCTTCCGCGGATCATTGTGTATGCGCGTACACCAACA
CTCAGGGCCCGGTACCCAATTCGCCCTATAGTGAGTCGTATTACGCGCGCTCACTGGCCGTCGTTTTACA
ACGTCGTGACTGGGAAAACCCTGGCGTTACCCAACTTAATCGCCTTGCAGCACATCCCCCTTTCGCCAGC
TGGCGTAATAGCGAAGAGGCCCGCACCGATCGCCCTTCCCAACAGTTGCGCAGCCTGAATGGCGAATGGA
AATTGTAAGCGTTAATATTTTGTTAAAATTCGCGTTAAATTTTTGTTAAATCAGCTCATTTTTTTAACCA
ATAGGCCGAAATCGGCAAAATCCCTTATAAATCAAAAGAATAGACCGAGATAGGGT
[37 nt withheld, positions 11047-11083]
AAAGAACGTGGACTCCAACGTCAAAGG
[49 nt withheld, positions 11111-11159]
T
[91 nt withheld, positions 11161-11251]
G
[124 nt withheld, positions 11253-11376]
CAGGTGGCACTTTTCGGGGAAATGTGCGCGGAACCCCTATTTGTTTATTTTTCTAAATACATTCAAATAT
GTATCCGCTCATGAGACAATAACCCTGATAAATGCTTCAATAATATTGAAAAAGGAAGAGTATGAGTATT
CAACATTTCCGTGTCGCCCTTATTCCCTTTTTTGCGGCATTTTGCCTTCCTGTTTTTGCTCACCCAGAAA
CGCTGGTGAAAGTAAAAGATGCTGAAGATCAGTTGGGTGCACGAGTGGGTTACATCGAACTGGATCTCAA
CAGCGGTAAGATCCTTGAGAGTTTTCGCCCCGAAGAACGTTTTCCAATGATGAGCACTTTTAAAGTTCTG
CTATGTGGCGCGGTATTATCCCGTATTGACGCCGGGCAAGAGCAACTCGGTCGCCGCATACACTATTCTC
AGAATGACTTGGTTGAGTACTCACCAGTCACAGAAAAGCATCTTACGGATGGCATGACAGTAAGAGAATT
ATGCAGTGCTGCCATAACCATGAGTGATAACACTGCGGCCAACTTACTTCTGACAACGATCGGAGGACCG
AAGGAGCTAACCGCTTTTTTGCACAACATGGGGGATCATGTAACTCGCCTTGATCGTTGGGAACCGGAGC
TGAATGAAGCCATACCAAACGACGAGCGTGACACCACGATGCCTGTAGCAATGGCAACAACGTTGCGCAA
ACTATTAACTGGCGAACTACTTACTCTAGCTTCCCGGCAACAATTAATAGACTGGATGGAGGCGGATAAA
GTTGCAGGACCACTTCTGCGCTCGGCCCTTCCGGCTGGCTGGTTTATTGCTGATAAATCTGGAGCCGGTG
AGCGTGGGTCTCGCGGTATCATTGCAGCACTGGGGCCAGATGGTAAGCCCTCCCGTATCGTAGTTATCTA
CACGACGGGGAGTCAGGCAACTATGGATGAACGAAATAGACAGATCGCTGAGATAGGTGCCTCACTGATT
AAGCATTGGTAACTGTCAGACCAAGTTTACTCATATATACTTTAGATTGATTTAAAACTTCATTTTTAAT
TTAAAAGGATCTAGGTGAAGATCCTTTTTGATAATCTCATGACCAAAATCCCTTAACGTGAGTTTTCGTT
CCACTGAGCGTCAGACCCCGTAGAAAAGATCAAAGGATCTTC
